Addgene plasmid #213275: GPR20-DuET
Purpose: The DuET construct encodes the named human GPCR engineered with a cleaved hemagglutinin signal peptide, a 5' FLAG and a 3' 1D4 epitope tag optimized for expression in mammalian cells and proteomics studies.
Depositing lab: Thomas Sakmar. Depositing organization: Rockefeller University. Publication: Multiplexed selectivity screening of anti-GPCR antibodies. Dahl L, Kotliar IB, Bendes A, Dodig-Crnkovic T, Fromm S, Elofsson A, Uhlen M, Sakmar TP, Schwenk JM. Sci Adv. 2023 May 3;9(18):eadf9297. doi: 10.1126/sciadv.adf9297. Epub 2023 May 3. PubMed 37134173.
Backbone
  Vector backbone: pcDNA 3.1 (+)
  Vector type: Mammalian Expression
Growth in bacteria
  Bacterial resistance: Ampicillin, 100 μg/mL
  Growth temperature: 37°C
  Growth strain: DH5alpha
  Copy number: High Copy
Gene/Insert
  Gene/Insert name: GPR20 (alt name: G protein-coupled receptor 20)
  Species: H. sapiens (human)
  Entrez Gene: GPR20
  Promoter: CMV, T7
  Tag / fusion protein: FLAG (N terminal on insert); 1D4 (C terminal on insert)
  Cloning method: Gibson Cloning
Terms and licenses: Academic/Nonprofit Terms; Industry Terms: Not Available to Industry
Depositor comments: Class: A, Family: Orphan. Ensembl ID: ENSG00000204882, Uniprot ID: Q99678
How to cite: GPR20-DuET was a gift from Thomas Sakmar (Addgene plasmid # 213275 ; http://n2t.net/addgene:213275 ; RRID:Addgene_213275)
