[The description below was written by a language model from this plasmid's Addgene catalogue record and pLannotate feature annotations shown in this document.]
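Description:
GPR20-DuET is a mammalian expression plasmid built on the pcDNA 3.1 (+) backbone that carries human GPR20, a class A orphan G protein-coupled receptor annotated as having constitutive Gi signalling activity. It is propagated in E. coli as a high-copy plasmid through a ColE1/pUC-type origin and is selected with ampicillin via the β-lactamase gene and its own promoter. An f1 phage origin is also present. For selection in mammalian cells the backbone provides a neomycin/kanamycin phosphotransferase gene driven by the SV40 enhancer and early promoter and terminated by an SV40 polyadenylation signal. The SV40, ble, lacI, bom and HIV-1 LTR fragments called by the automated annotation are short matches to backbone sequence rather than functional elements.

The receptor coding sequence sits downstream of the human cytomegalovirus immediate early enhancer and promoter, which gives strong constitutive transcription in mammalian cells. A T7 promoter lies between the CMV promoter and the insert and can serve for in vitro transcription. The transcript ends at the bovine growth hormone polyadenylation signal. According to the catalogue entry, the "DuET" design adds a cleavable hemagglutinin signal peptide and a FLAG epitope at the N terminus and a 1D4 epitope at the C terminus. The feature table detects only a FLAG-like segment just upstream of the GPR20 reading frame; the signal peptide and 1D4 tag are not annotated separately. The insert was assembled by Gibson cloning.

The two tags allow detection or capture of the receptor from either end. The construct is intended for expressing the receptor in mammalian cells and for proteomics studies, and the associated work concerns multiplexed selectivity screening of anti-GPCR antibodies.
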