Features (pLannotate 1.2.2; 21 found; start..end, strand, type, name):
    686..790     -  promoter       AmpR promoter: bla
    849..901     -  misc_feature   bom (fragment): basis of mobility region from pBR322
   1056..1435    +  enhancer       CMV enhancer: human cytomegalovirus immediate early enhancer
   1436..1639    +  promoter       CMV promoter: human cytomegalovirus (CMV) immediate early promoter
   1635..1668    +  LTR            5' LTR (truncated) (fragment): truncated 5' long terminal repeat (LTR) from HIV-1
   1684..1702    +  promoter       T7 promoter: promoter for bacteriophage T7 RNA polymerase
   1795..1815    +  CDS            3xFLAG (fragment): three tandem FLAG® epitope tags
   1828..2901    +  CDS            GPR20: GPR20_HUMAN - Experimental evidence at protein level: Swiss-Prot protein existence level 1. Orphan receptor with constitutive G(i) signaling activity that activate cyclic AMP. From Homo sapiens (Human).
   3032..3256    +  polyA_signal   bGH poly(A) signal: bovine growth hormone polyadenylation signal
   3260..3281    +  promoter       SV40 promoter (fragment): SV40 enhancer and early promoter
   3302..3730    +  rep_origin     f1 ori (sequence partly withheld): f1 bacteriophage origin of replication; arrow indicates direction of (+) strand synthesis
   3744..4073    +  promoter       SV40 promoter: SV40 enhancer and early promoter
   4140..4931    +  CDS            neo: KKA2_KLEPN - Also known as kan, nptII. Experimental evidence at protein level: Swiss-Prot protein existence level 1. Resistance to kanamycin, neomycin, paromomycin, ribostamycin, butirosin and gentamicin B. From Klebsiella pneumoniae.
   4955..5113    +  CDS            ble (fragment): BLE_KLEPN - Experimental evidence at protein level: Swiss-Prot protein existence level 1. Binding protein with a strong affinity to the bleomycin family of antibiotics. Binds to CL990; an antimitotic-antibiotic compound. From Klebsiella pneumoniae.
   5108..5229    +  polyA_signal   SV40 poly(A) signal: SV40 polyadenylation signal
   5302..5318    -  protein_bind   lac operator: The lac repressor binds to the lac operator to inhibit transcription in E. coli. This inhibition can be relieved by adding lactose or isopropyl-β-D-thiogalactopyranoside (IPTG). lac repressor encoded by lacI
   5326..5356    -  promoter       lac promoter: promoter for the E. coli lac operon
   5371..5392    -  protein_bind   CAP binding site: CAP binding activates transcription in the presence of cAMP. E. coli catabolite activator protein
   5405..5497    -  CDS            lacI (fragment): lac repressor; lacI; The lac repressor binds to the lac operator to inhibit transcription in E. coli. This inhibition can be relieved by adding lactose or isopropyl-β-D-thiogalactopyranoside (IPTG).
   5680..6268    -  rep_origin     ori: high-copy-number ColE1/pMB1/pBR322/pUC origin of replication
   6439..685     -  CDS            AmpR (across the origin): β-lactamase; bla; confers resistance to ampicillin, carbenicillin, and related antibiotics
>Addgene plasmid #213275 | GPR20-DuET | addgene full sequence | sequence record 430822 | Addgene NGS Result
TAAACCAGCCAGCCGGAAGGGCCGAGCGCAGAAGTGGTCCTGCAACTTTATCCGCCTCCATCCAGTCTAT
TAATTGTTGCCGGGAAGCTAGAGTAAGTAGTTCGCCAGTTAATAGTTTGCGCAACGTTGTTGCCATTGCT
ACAGGCATCGTGGTGTCACGCTCGTCGTTTGGTATGGCTTCATTCAGCTCCGGTTCCCAACGATCAAGGC
GAGTTACATGATCCCCCATGTTGTGCAAAAAAGCGGTTAGCTCCTTCGGTCCTCCGATCGTTGTCAGAAG
TAAGTTGGCCGCAGTGTTATCACTCATGGTTATGGCAGCACTGCATAATTCTCTTACTGTCATGCCATCC
GTAAGATGCTTTTCTGTGACTGGTGAGTACTCAACCAAGTCATTCTGAGAATAGTGTATGCGGCGACCGA
GTTGCTCTTGCCCGGCGTCAATACGGGATAATACCGCGCCACATAGCAGAACTTTAAAAGTGCTCATCAT
TGGAAAACGTTCTTCGGGGCGAAAACTCTCAAGGATCTTACCGCTGTTGAGATCCAGTTCGATGTAACCC
ACTCGTGCACCCAACTGATCTTCAGCATCTTTTACTTTCACCAGCGTTTCTGGGTGAGCAAAAACAGGAA
GGCAAAATGCCGCAAAAAAGGGAATAAGGGCGACACGGAAATGTTGAATACTCATACTCTTCCTTTTTCA
ATATTATTGAAGCATTTATCAGGGTTATTGTCTCATGAGCGGATACATATTTGAATGTATTTAGAAAAAT
AAACAAATAGGGGTTCCGCGCACATTTCCCCGAAAAGTGCCACCTGACGTCGACGGATCGGGAGATCTCC
CGATCCCCTATGGTGCACTCTCAGTACAATCTGCTCTGATGCCGCATAGTTAAGCCAGTATCTGCTCCCT
GCTTGTGTGTTGGAGGTCGCTGAGTAGTGCGCGAGCAAAATTTAAGCTACAACAAGGCAAGGCTTGACCG
ACATTTGCATGAAGAATCTGCTTAGGGTTAGGCGTTTTGCGCTGCTTCGCGATGTACGGGCCAGATATAC
GCGTTGACATTGATTATTGACTAGTTATTAATAGTAATCAATTACGGGGTCATTAGTTCATAGCCCATAT
ATGGAGTTCCGCGTTACATAACTTACGGTAAATGGCCCGCCTGGCTGACCGCCCAACGACCCCCGCCCAT
TGACGTCAATAATGACGTATGTTCCCATAGTAACGCCAATAGGGACTTTCCATTGACGTCAATGGGTGGA
GTATTTACGGTAAACTGCCCACTTGGCAGTACATCAAGTGTATCATATGCCAAGTACGCCCCCTATTGAC
GTCAATGACGGTAAATGGCCCGCCTGGCATTATGCCCAGTACATGACCTTATGGGACTTTCCTACTTGGC
AGTACATCTACGTATTAGTCATCGCTATTACCATGGTGATGCGGTTTTGGCAGTACATCAATGGGCGTGG
ATAGCGGTTTGACTCACGGGGATTTCCAAGTCTCCACCCCATTGACGTCAATGGGAGTTTGTTTTGGCAC
CAAAATCAACGGGACTTTCCAAAATGTCGTAACAACTCCGCCCCATTGACGCAAATGGGCGGTAGGCGTG
TACGGTGGGAGGTCTATATAAGCAGAGCTCTCTGGCTAACTAGAGAACCCACTGCTTACTGGCTTATCGA
AATTAATACGACTCACTATAGGGAGACCCAAGCTGGCTAGCGTTTAAACTTAAGCTTAGCGCCACCATGA
AGACGATCATCGCCCTGAGCTACATCTTCTGCCTGGTATTCGCCGACTACAAGGACGATGATGACGCCAG
CATCGATATGCCCAGCGTGAGTCCTGCTGGCCCATCTGCTGGGGCCGTGCCTAACGCAACTGCCGTGACC
ACTGTGCGCACCAATGCGTCAGGCCTTGAGGTGCCACTGTTCCACCTCTTCGCACGACTCGACGAAGAGC
TTCACGGAACCTTTCCAGGCCTGTGGCTTGCGCTTATGGCGGTGCACGGGGCCATATTTCTCGCTGGGCT
GGTGCTCAATGGCCTGGCGTTGTACGTATTCTGCTGCAGAACCCGCGCCAAAACTCCGAGTGTGATCTAC
ACTATCAACCTGGTCGTGACCGATCTTCTTGTGGGGCTGTCCCTCCCTACAAGATTTGCCGTATATTACG
GGGCTCGCGGGTGTCTGCGGTGCGCCTTTCCACACGTGCTGGGTTACTTTCTCAATATGCATTGTAGTAT
CCTTTTTCTGACATGCATCTGCGTGGACAGGTACTTGGCTATCGTTAGACCAGAAGGCTCCAGGCGGTGT
CGACAGCCAGCCTGTGCCCGCGCAGTGTGTGCTTTTGTATGGCTCGCAGCTGGCGCCGTAACGCTTTCCG
TGCTTGGCGTGACCGGGAGCAGACCTTGCTGTCGGGTCTTTGCCCTCACAGTGCTGGAGTTTCTGTTGCC
TCTCCTTGTGATTTCCGTATTCACTGGTAGGATCATGTGTGCACTGTCCCGGCCCGGACTTCTGCATCAG
GGCCGGCAGCGGAGGGTGCGGGCAATGCAGCTGTTGCTCACAGTTCTCATCATTTTTCTGGTGTGCTTCA
CCCCCTTCCATGCTAGACAGGTGGCTGTGGCTCTCTGGCCAGACATGCCACATCATACCTCTCTGGTGGT
GTACCATGTGGCCGTTACACTCTCCAGCCTGAACTCCTGCATGGACCCAATAGTCTATTGTTTTGTGACT
TCAGGATTTCAGGCTACAGTGCGGGGACTGTTTGGTCAGCATGGAGAACGGGAACCCTCCTCAGGAGACG
TCGTGAGCATGCACCGCAGCAGTAAGGGTTCCGGCCGGCATCACATTCTGTCTGCTGGACCTCACGCACT
GACTCAAGCCCTCGCTAACGGACCTGAAGCGATCGATACCGGTGGACGCACCGGTGAATTCGATGAGGCC
AGCACCACCGTGTCTAAGACCGAGACTTCTCAGGTGGCCCCTGCCTAACTCGAGTCTAGAGGGCCCGTTT
AAACCCGCTGATCAGCCTCGACTGTGCCTTCTAGTTGCCAGCCATCTGTTGTTTGCCCCTCCCCCGTGCC
TTCCTTGACCCTGGAAGGTGCCACTCCCACTGTCCTTTCCTAATAAAATGAGGAAATTGCATCGCATTGT
CTGAGTAGGTGTCATTCTATTCTGGGGGGTGGGGTGGGGCAGGACAGCAAGGGGGAGGATTGGGAAGACA
ATAGCAGGCATGCTGGGGATGCGGTGGGCTCTATGGCTTCTGAGGCGGAAAGAACCAGCTGGGGCTCTAG
GGGGTATCCCC
[124 nt withheld, positions 3302-3425]
C
[91 nt withheld, positions 3427-3517]
A
[49 nt withheld, positions 3519-3567]
CCTTTGACGTTGGAGTCCACGTTCTTT
[37 nt withheld, positions 3595-3631]
ACCCTATCTCGGTCTATTCTTTTGATTTATAAGGGATTTTGCCGATTTCGGCCTATTGGTTAAAAAATGA
GCTGATTTAACAAAAATTTAACGCGAATTAATTCTGTGGAATGTGTGTCAGTTAGGGTGTGGAAAGTCCC
CAGGCTCCCCAGCAGGCAGAAGTATGCAAAGCATGCATCTCAATTAGTCAGCAACCAGGTGTGGAAAGTC
CCCAGGCTCCCCAGCAGGCAGAAGTATGCAAAGCATGCATCTCAATTAGTCAGCAACCATAGTCCCGCCC
CTAACTCCGCCCATCCCGCCCCTAACTCCGCCCAGTTCCGCCCATTCTCCGCCCCATGGCTGACTAATTT
TTTTTATTTATGCAGAGGCCGAGGCCGCCTCTGCCTCTGAGCTATTCCAGAAGTAGTGAGGAGGCTTTTT
TGGAGGCCTAGGCTTTTGCAAAAAGCTCCCGGGAGCTTGTATATCCATTTTCGGATCTGATCAAGAGACA
GGATGAGGATCGTTTCGCATGATTGAACAAGATGGATTGCACGCAGGTTCTCCGGCCGCTTGGGTGGAGA
GGCTATTCGGCTATGACTGGGCACAACAGACAATCGGCTGCTCTGATGCCGCCGTGTTCCGGCTGTCAGC
GCAGGGGCGCCCGGTTCTTTTTGTCAAGACCGACCTGTCCGGTGCCCTGAATGAACTGCAGGACGAGGCA
GCGCGGCTATCGTGGCTGGCCACGACGGGCGTTCCTTGCGCAGCTGTGCTCGACGTTGTCACTGAAGCGG
GAAGGGACTGGCTGCTATTGGGCGAAGTGCCGGGGCAGGATCTCCTGTCATCTCACCTTGCTCCTGCCGA
GAAAGTATCCATCATGGCTGATGCAATGCGGCGGCTGCATACGCTTGATCCGGCTACCTGCCCATTCGAC
CACCAAGCGAAACATCGCATCGAGCGAGCACGTACTCGGATGGAAGCCGGTCTTGTCGATCAGGATGATC
TGGACGAAGAGCATCAGGGGCTCGCGCCAGCCGAACTGTTCGCCAGGCTCAAGGCGCGCATGCCCGACGG
CGAGGATCTCGTCGTGACCCATGGCGATGCCTGCTTGCCGAATATCATGGTGGAAAATGGCCGCTTTTCT
GGATTCATCGACTGTGGCCGGCTGGGTGTGGCGGACCGCTATCAGGACATAGCGTTGGCTACCCGTGATA
TTGCTGAAGAGCTTGGCGGCGAATGGGCTGACCGCTTCCTCGTGCTTTACGGTATCGCCGCTCCCGATTC
GCAGCGCATCGCCTTCTATCGCCTTCTTGACGAGTTCTTCTGAGCGGGACTCTGGGGTTCGAAATGACCG
ACCAAGCGACGCCCAACCTGCCATCACGAGATTTCGATTCCACCGCCGCCTTCTATGAAAGGTTGGGCTT
CGGAATCGTTTTCCGGGACGCCGGCTGGATGATCCTCCAGCGCGGGGATCTCATGCTGGAGTTCTTCGCC
CACCCCAACTTGTTTATTGCAGCTTATAATGGTTACAAATAAAGCAATAGCATCACAAATTTCACAAATA
AAGCATTTTTTTCACTGCATTCTAGTTGTGGTTTGTCCAAACTCATCAATGTATCTTATCATGTCTGTAT
ACCGTCGACCTCTAGCTAGAGCTTGGCGTAATCATGGTCATAGCTGTTTCCTGTGTGAAATTGTTATCCG
CTCACAATTCCACACAACATACGAGCCGGAAGCATAAAGTGTAAAGCCTGGGGTGCCTAATGAGTGAGCT
AACTCACATTAATTGCGTTGCGCTCACTGCCCGCTTTCCAGTCGGGAAACCTGTCGTGCCAGCTGCATTA
ATGAATCGGCCAACGCGCGGGGAGAGGCGGTTTGCGTATTGGGCGCTCTTCCGCTTCCTCGCTCACTGAC
TCGCTGCGCTCGGTCGTTCGGCTGCGGCGAGCGGTATCAGCTCACTCAAAGGCGGTAATACGGTTATCCA
CAGAATCAGGGGATAACGCAGGAAAGAACATGTGAGCAAAAGGCCAGCAAAAGGCCAGGAACCGTAAAAA
GGCCGCGTTGCTGGCGTTTTTCCATAGGCTCCGCCCCCCTGACGAGCATCACAAAAATCGACGCTCAAGT
CAGAGGTGGCGAAACCCGACAGGACTATAAAGATACCAGGCGTTTCCCCCTGGAAGCTCCCTCGTGCGCT
CTCCTGTTCCGACCCTGCCGCTTACCGGATACCTGTCCGCCTTTCTCCCTTCGGGAAGCGTGGCGCTTTC
TCATAGCTCACGCTGTAGGTATCTCAGTTCGGTGTAGGTCGTTCGCTCCAAGCTGGGCTGTGTGCACGAA
CCCCCCGTTCAGCCCGACCGCTGCGCCTTATCCGGTAACTATCGTCTTGAGTCCAACCCGGTAAGACACG
ACTTATCGCCACTGGCAGCAGCCACTGGTAACAGGATTAGCAGAGCGAGGTATGTAGGCGGTGCTACAGA
GTTCTTGAAGTGGTGGCCTAACTACGGCTACACTAGAAGAACGGTATTTGGTATCTGCGCTCTGCTGAAG
CCAGTTACCTTCGGAAAAAGAGTTGGTAGCTCTTGATCCGGCAAACAAACCACCGCTGGTAGCGGTGGTT
TTTTTGTTTGCAAGCAGCAGATTACGCGCAGAAAAAAAGGATCTCAAGAAGATCCTTTGATCTTTTCTAC
GGGGTCTGACGCTCAGTGGAACGAAAACTCACGTTAAGGGATTTTGGTCATGAGATTATCAAAAAGGATC
TTCACCTAGATCCTTTTAAATTAAAAATGAAGTTTTAAATCAATCTAAAGTATATATGAGTAAACTTGGT
CTGACAGTTACCAATGCTTAATCAGTGAGGCACCTATCTCAGCGATCTGTCTATTTCGTTCATCCATAGT
TGCCTGACTCCCCGTCGTGTAGATAACTACGATACGGGAGGGCTTACCATCTGGCCCCAGTGCTGCAATG
ATACCGCGAGACCCACGCTCACCGGCTCCAGATTTATCAGCAA
